>Addgene plasmid #245712 | pICSL47732-LC | addgene full sequence | sequence record 496042 | Addgene NGS Result
TCTGTGAAGACAATGCCGAATTCGGATCCGGAGTGAGACCGCAGCTGGCACGACAGGTTTCCCGACTGGA
AAGCGGGCAGTGAGCGCAACGCAATTAATGTGAGTTAGCTCACTCATTAGGCACCCCAGGCTTTACACTT
TATGCTTCCGGCTCGTATGTTGTGTGGAATTGTGAGCGGATAACAATTTCACACAGGAAACAGCTATGAC
CATGATTACGCCAAGCTTGCATGCCTGCAGGTCGACTCTAGAGGATCCCCGGGTACCGAGCTCGAATTCA
CTGGCCGTCGTTTTACAACGTCGTGACTGGGAAAACCCTGGCGTTACCCAACTTAATCGCCTTGCAGCAC
ATCCCCCTTTCGCCAGCTGGCGTAATAGCGAAGAGGCCCGCACCGATCGCCCTTCCCAACAGTTGCGCAG
CCTGAATGGCGAATGGCGCCTGATGCGGTATTTTCTCCTTACGCATCTGTGCGGTATTTCACACCGCATA
TGGTGCACTCTCAGTACAATCTGCTCTGATGCCGCATAGTTAAGCCAGCCCCGACACCCGCCAACACCCG
CTGACGCGCCCTGACGGGCTTGTCTGCTCCCGGCATCCGCTTACAGACAAGCTGTGACGGTCTCACGCTG
CAATTGTCTTCTGCACGAAGTGGTTTAAACTATCAGTGTTTGACAGGATATATTGGCGGGTAAACCTAAG
AGAAAAGAGCGTTTATTAGAATAATCGGATATTTAAAAGGGCGTGAAAAGGTTTATCCGTTCGTCCATTT
GTATGTGCATGCCAACCACAGGGTTCCCCAGATCAGGCGCTGGCTGCTGAACCCCCAGCCGGAACTGACC
CCACAAGGCCCTAGCGTTTGCAATGCACCAGGTCATCATTGACCCAGGCGTGTTCCACCAGGCCGCTGCC
TCGCAACTCTTCGCAGGCTTCGCCGACCTGCTCGCGCCACTTCTTCACGCGGGTGGAATCCGATCCGCAC
ATGAGGCGGAAGGTTTCCAGCTTGAGCGGGTACGGCTCCCGGTGCGAGCTGAAATAGTCGAACATCCGTC
GGGCCGTCGGCGACAGCTTGCGGTACTTCTCCCATATGAATTTCGTGTAGTGGTCGCCAGCAAACAGCAC
GACGATTTCCTCGTCGATCAGGACCTGGCAACGGGACGTTTTCTTGCCACGGTCCAGGACGCGGAAGCGG
TGCAGCAGCGACACCGATTCCAGGTGCCCAACGCGGTCGGACGTGAAGCCCATCGCCGTCGCCTGTAGGC
GCGACAGGCATTCCTCGGCCTTCGTGTAATACCGGCCATTGATCGACCAGCCCAGGTCCTGGCAAAGCTC
GTAGAACGTGAAGGTGATCGGCTCGCCGATAGGGGTGCGCTTCGCGTACTCCAACACCTGCTGCCACACC
AGTTCGTCATCGTCGGCCCGCAGCTCGACGCCGGTGTAGGTGATCTTCACGTCCTTGTTGACGTGGAAAA
TGACCTTGTTTTGCAGCGCCTCGCGCGGGATTTTCTTGTTGCGCGTGGTGAACAGGGCAGAGCGGGCCGT
GTCGTTTGGCATCGCTCGCATCGTGTCCGGCCACGGCGCAATATCGAACAAGGAAAGCTGCATTTCCTTG
ATCTGCTGCTTCGTGTGTTTCAGCAACGCGGCCTGCTTGGCCTCGCTGACCTGTTTTGCCAGGTCCTCGC
CGGCGGTTTTTCGCTTCTTGGTCGTCATAGTTCCTCGCGTGTCGATGGTCATCGACTTCGCCAAACCTGC
CGCCTCCTGTTCAAGACGACGCGAACGCTCCACGGCGGCCGATGGCGCGGGCAGGGCAGGGGGAGCCAGT
TGCACGCTGTCGCGCTCGATCTTGGCCGTAGCTTGCTGGACCATCGAGCCGACGGACTGGAAGGTTTCGC
GGGGCGCACGCATGACGGTGCGGCTTGCGATGGTTTCGGCATCCTCGGCGGAAAACCCCGCGTCGATCAG
TTCTTGCCTGTATGCCTTCCGGTCAAACGTCCGATTCATTCACCCTCCTTGCGGGATTGCCCCGACTCAC
GCCGGGGCAATGTGCCCTTATTCCTGATTTGACCCGCCTGGTGCCTTGGTGTCCAGATAATCCACCTTAT
CGGCAATGAAGTCGGTCCCGTAGACCGTCTGGCCGTCCTTCTCGTACTTGGTATTCCGAATCTTGCCCTG
CACGAATACCAGCGACCCCTTGCCCAAATACTTGCCGTGGGCCTCGGCCTGAGAGCCAAAACACTTGATG
CGGAAGAAGTCGGTGCGCTCCTGCTTGTCGCCGGCATCGTTGCGCCACATCTAAGATCCAGACCAAGTTT
ACTCATATATACTTTAGATTGATTTAAAACTTCATTTTTAATTTAAAAGGATCTAGGTGAAGATCCTTTT
TGATAATCTCATGACCAAAATCCCTTAACGTGAGTTTTCGTTCCACTGAGCGTCAGACCCCGTAGAAAAG
ATCAAAGGATCTTCTTGAGATCCTTTTTTTCTGCGCGTAATCTGCTGCTTGCAAACAAAAAAACCACCGC
TACCAGCGGTGGTTTGTTTGCCGGATCAAGAGCTACCAACTCTTTTTCCGAAGGTAACTGGCTTCAGCAG
AGCGCAGATACCAAATACTGTCCTTCTAGTGTAGCCGTAGTTAGGCCACCACTTCAAGAACTCTGTAGCA
CCGCCTACATACCTCGCTCTGCTAATCCTGTTACCAGTGGCTGCTGCCAGTGGCGATAAGTCGTGTCTTA
CCGGGTTGGACTCAAGACGATAGTTACCGGATAAGGCGCAGCGGTCGGGCTGAACGGGGGGTTCGTGCAC
ACAGCCCAGCTTGGAGCGAACGACCTACACCGAACTGAGATACCTACAGCGTGAGCTATGAGAAAGCGCC
ACGCTTCCCGAAGGGAGAAAGGCGGACAGGTATCCGGTAAGCGGCAGGGTCGGAACAGGAGAGCGCACGA
GGGAGCTTCCAGGGGGAAACGCCTGGTATCTTTATAGTCCTGTCGGGTTTCGCCACCTCTGACTTGAGCG
TCGATTTTTGTGATGCTCGTCAGGGGGGCGGAGCCTATGGAAAAACGCCAGCAACGCGGCCTTTTTACGG
TTCCTGGCCTTTTGCTGGCCTTTTGCTCACATGTTCTTTCCTGCGTTATCCCCTGATTCTGTGGATAACC
GTATTACCGCCTTTGAGTGAGCTGATACCGCTCGCCGCAGCCGAACGACCGAGCGCAGCGAGTCAGTGAG
CGAGGAAGCGGAAGAGCGCCTGATGCGGTATTTTCTCCTTACGCATCTGTGCGGTATTTCACACCGCATA
TGGTGCACTCTCAGTACAATCTGCTCTGATGCCGCATAGTTAAGCCAGTATACACTCCGCTATCGCTACG
TGACTGGGTCATGGCTGCGCCCCGACACCCGCCAACACCCGCTGACGCGCCCTGACGGGCTTGTCTGCTC
CCGGCATCCGCTTACAGACAAGCTGTGACCGACTCCGGGAGCTGCATGTGTCAGAGGTTTTCACCGTCAT
CACCGAAACGCGCGAGGCAGCTGCGGTAAAGCTCATCAGCGTGGTCGTGAAGCGATTCACAGATGTCTGC
CTGTTCATCCGCGTCCAGCTCGTTGAGTTTCTCCAGAAGCGTTAATGTCTGGCTTCTGATAAAGCGGGCC
ATGTTAAGGGCGGTTTTTTCCTGTTTGGTCACTGATGCCTCCGTGTAAGGGGGATTTCTGTTCATGGGGG
TAATGATACCGATGAAACGAGAGAGGATGCTCACGATACGGGTTACTGATGATGAACATGCCCGGTTACT
GGAACGTTGTGAGGGTAAACAACTGGCGGTATGGATGCGGCGGGACCAGAGAAAAATCACTCAGGGTCAA
TGCCAGCGCTTCGTTAATACAGATGTAGGTGTTCCACAGGGTAGCCAGCAGCATCCTGCGATGCAGATCC
GGAACATAATGGTGCAGGGCGCTGACTTCCGCGTTTCCAGACTTTACGAAACACGGAAACCCAAGACCAT
TCATGTTGTTGCTCAGGTCGCAGACGTTTTGCAGCAGCAGTCGCTTCACGTTCGCTCGCGTATCGGTGAT
TCATTCTGCTAACCAGTAAGGCAACCCCGCCAGCCTAGCCGGGTCCTCAACGACAGGAGCACGATCATGC
GCACCCGTGGCCAGGACCCAACGCTGCCCGAGCCTTACCAATGCTTAATCAGTGAGGCACCTATCTCAGC
GATCTGTCTATTTCGTTCATCCATAGTTGCCTGACTCCCCGTCGTGTAGATAACTACGATACGGGAGGGC
TTACCATCTGGCCCCAGTGCTGCAATGATACCGCGAGAACCACGCTCACCGGCTCCAGATTTATCAGCAA
TAAACCAGCCAGCCGGAAGGGCCGAGCGCAGAAGTGGTCCTGCAACTTTATCCGCCTCCATCCAGTCTAT
TAATTGTTGCCGGGAAGCTAGAGTAAGTAGTTCGCCAGTTAATAGTTTGCGCAACGTTGTTGCCATTGCT
ACAGGCATCGTGGTGTCACGCTCGTCGTTTGGTATGGCTTCATTCAGCTCCGGTTCCCAACGATCAAGGC
GAGTTACATGATCCCCCATGTTGTGCAAAAAAGCGGTTAGCTCCTTCGGTCCTCCGATCGTTGTCAGAAG
TAAGTTGGCCGCAGTGTTATCACTCATGGTTATGGCAGCACTGCATAATTCTCTTACTGTCATGCCATCC
GTAAGATGCTTTTCTGTGACTGGTGAGTACTCAACCAAGTCATTCTGAGAATAGTGTATGCGGCGACCGA
GTTGCTCTTGCCCGGCGTCAATACGGGATAATACCGCGCCACATAGCAGAACTTTAAAAGTGCTCATCAT
TGGAAAACGTTCTTCGGGGCGAAAACTCTCAAGGATCTTACCGCTGTTGAGATCCAGTTCGATGTAACCC
ACTCGTGCACCCAACTGATCTTCAGCATCTTTTACTTTCACCAGCGTTTCTGGGTGAGCAAAAACAGGAA
GGCAAAATGCCGCAAAAAAGGGAATAAGGGCGACACGGAAATGTTGAATACTCATACTCTTCCTTTTTCA
ATATTATTGAAGCATTTATCAAGGTTATTGTCTCATGAGCGGATACATATTTGAATGTATTTAGAAAAAT
AAACAAATAGGGGTTCCGCGCACGAATTGGCCAGCGCTGCCATTTTTGGGGTGAGGCCGTTCGCGGCCGA
GGGGCGCAGCCCCTGGGGGGATGGGAGGCCCGCGTTAGCGGGCCGGGAGGGTTCGAGAAGGGGGGGCACC
CCCCTTCGGCGTGCGCGGTCACGCGCACAGGGCGCAGCCCTGGTTAAAAACAAGGTTTATAAATATTGGT
TTAAAAGCAGGTTAAAAGACAGGTTAGCGGTGGCCGAAAAACGGGCGGAAACCCTTGCAAATGCTGGATT
TTCTGCCTGTGGACAGCCCCTCAAATGTCAATAGGTGCGCCCCTCATCTGTCAGCACTCTGCCCCTCAAG
TGTCAAGGATCGCGCCCCTCATCTGTCAGTAGTCGCGCCCCTCAAGTGTCAATACCGCAGGGCACTTATC
CCCAGGCTTGTCCACATCATCTGTGGGAAACTCGCGTAAAATCAGGCGTTTTCGCCGATTTGCGAGGCTG
GCCAGCTCCACGTCGCCGGCCGAAATCGAGCCTGCCCCTCATCTGTCAACGCCGCGCCGGGTGAGTCGGC
CCCTCAAGTGTCAACGTCCGCCCCTCATCTGTCAGTGAGGGCCAAGTTTTCCGCGAGGTATCCACAACGC
CGGCGGCCGCGGTGTCTCGCACACGGCTTCGACGGCGTTTCTGGCGCGTTTGCAGGGCCATAGACGGCCG
CCAGCCCAGCGGCGAGGGCAACCAGCCCGGTGAGCGTCGCAAAGGAGATCCTGATCTGACTGATGGGCTG
CCTGTATCGAGTGGTGATTTTGTGCCGAGCTGCCGGTCGGGGAGCTGTTGGCTGGCTGGTGGCAGGATAT
ATTGTGGTGTAAACAAATTGACGCTTAGACAACTTAATAACACATTGCGGACGTTTTTAATGTACTGGGG
TGGATGCAGTGGGCCCCAC
Features (pLannotate 1.2.2; 18 found; start..end, strand, type, name):
     41..83      +  CDS            lacI (fragment): lac repressor; lacI; The lac repressor binds to the lac operator to inhibit transcription in E. coli. This inhibition can be relieved by adding lactose or isopropyl-β-D-thiogalactopyranoside (IPTG).
     96..117     +  protein_bind   CAP binding site: CAP binding activates transcription in the presence of cAMP. E. coli catabolite activator protein
    132..162     +  promoter       lac promoter: promoter for the E. coli lac operon
    170..186     +  protein_bind   lac operator: The lac repressor binds to the lac operator to inhibit transcription in E. coli. This inhibition can be relieved by adding lactose or isopropyl-β-D-thiogalactopyranoside (IPTG). lac repressor encoded by lacI
    223..279     -  misc_feature   MCS: pUC18/19 multiple cloning site
    276..433     +  CDS            lacZα (fragment): LacZα fragment of β-galactosidase; lacZ fragment
    439..538     -  misc_feature   bom (fragment): basis of mobility region from pBR322
    671..695     +  misc_feature   RB T-DNA repeat: right border repeat from nopaline C58 T-DNA
    807..827     -  CDS            TetR (fragment): tetracycline resistance regulatory protein; tetR
    854..1999    -  CDS            trfA: TRFA_ECOLX - Experimental evidence at protein level: Swiss-Prot protein existence level 1. Also involved in plasmid copy number control, promoting intermolecular coupling of protein bound iterons at oriV, which inhibits replication initiation. From Escherichia coli.
   2465..3053    +  rep_origin     ori: high-copy-number ColE1/pMB1/pBR322/pUC origin of replication
   3239..3379    -  misc_feature   bom: basis of mobility region from pBR322
   3481..3672    -  CDS            rop: Rop protein, which maintains plasmids at low copy number; rop
   3689..4069    +  CDS            YPB1_ECOLX: Protein predicted: Swiss-Prot protein existence level 4. From Escherichia coli.
   4165..5025    -  CDS            AmpR: β-lactamase; bla; confers resistance to ampicillin, carbenicillin, and related antibiotics
   5026..5130    -  promoter       AmpR promoter: bla
   5217..5848    -  rep_origin     oriV: incP origin of replication
   5940..5964    +  misc_feature   LB T-DNA repeat: left border repeat from nopaline C58 T-DNA
