[The description below was written by a language model from this plasmid's Addgene catalogue record and pLannotate feature annotations shown in this document.]
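Description:
pICSL47732-LC is an empty Level 1 acceptor plasmid for Golden Gate assembly using the MoClo overhang syntax. It is derived from pICH47732 and is part of a plant-oriented toolkit of promoters, terminators and Level 0/Level 1 acceptors. It occupies Level 1 position 1 in the forward orientation and accepts parts through BsaI cloning, using the GGAG and GCTT fusion overhangs, to build a complete transcriptional unit. The BsaI sites are destroyed on insertion, and internal BsaI/BpiI sites in the vector were removed by point mutation so that they do not interfere with assembly.

The cloning site is occupied by a synthetic lacZα dropout cassette of about 600 bp. The annotation shows a CAP binding site, lac promoter, lac operator, pUC-type polylinker and lacZα fragment. Displacing this cassette with assembled parts allows blue/white screening on X-gal and IPTG, with white colonies carrying the insert. The cassette sits between nopaline-type left and right T-DNA border repeats, so an assembled unit lies within a T-DNA region. The backbone also carries the incP oriV origin and trfA replication gene, features typical of broad-host-range binary vectors, although the record does not describe direct use for plant transformation.

The "LC" variant differs from its parent in its E. coli replication region. It has a pBR322-type origin accompanied by rop and the bom mobility region, which keeps copy number low. The record does not say why a low-copy version was made. Selection in bacteria is by ampicillin resistance (bla with its native promoter). The sequenced record is 6,039 nt, consistent with the listed 5,443 bp backbone plus the 596 bp dropout insert.
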