Addgene plasmid #245712: pICSL47732-LC
Purpose: (Empty Backbone) Level 1 Position 1 FORWARD acceptor Low - copy (with pBR322 origin of replication) GGAG - GCTT
Depositing lab: Mark Youles. Depositing organization: Sainsbury Laboratory, Norwich.
Backbone
  Vector backbone: pICH47732
  Backbone size (bp): 5443
  Vector type: Synthetic Biology
  Selectable markers: Lac Z for blue/white negative selction with the addition of X-gal and ITPG
Growth in bacteria
  Bacterial resistance: Ampicillin, 100 μg/mL
  Growth temperature: 37°C
  Growth strain: DH5alpha
  Copy number: Low Copy
Gene/Insert
  Gene/Insert name: None
  Mutation: BsaI/BpiI sites removed by point-mutation
Terms and licenses: Academic/Nonprofit Terms; Industry Terms: Not Available to Industry
Depositor comments: Level 1 Acceptor for making low copy full transcriptional unit modules in Level 1 position 1 (FORWARD) used for GoldenGate assemblies using the MoClo overhang syntax. Plant Golden-gate Promoters, Terminators and Level0/Level1 cloning acceptors. Insert Size: 596, Species: Synthetic. 5' Cloning Site: BsaI (Destroyed), 3' Cloning Site: BsaI (Destroyed).
How to cite: pICSL47732-LC was a gift from Mark Youles (Addgene plasmid # 245712 ; http://n2t.net/addgene:245712 ; RRID:Addgene_245712)
